Addgene plasmid #51977: Nano-lantern(Ca2+)_300/pRSETB
Purpose: bacterial expression of a Nano-lantern-based luminescent Ca2+ indicator with Kd=300nM
Depositing lab: Takeharu Nagai. Depositing organization: The University of Osaka. Publication: Luminescent proteins for high-speed single-cell and whole-body imaging. Saito K, Chang YF, Horikawa K, Hatsugai N, Higuchi Y, Hashida M, Yoshida Y, Matsuda T, Arai Y, Nagai T. Nat Commun. 2012;3:1262. doi: 10.1038/ncomms2248. PubMed 23232392.
Backbone
  Vector backbone: pRSETB
  Backbone manufacturer: Invitrogen
  Vector type: Bacterial Expression
Growth in bacteria
  Bacterial resistance: Ampicillin, 100 μg/mL
  Growth temperature: 37°C
  Growth strain: DH5alpha
  Copy number: High Copy
Gene/Insert
  Gene/Insert name: Nano-lantern_CaM_E104Q-3GS
  Species: Synthetic
  Insert size (bp): 2200
  Mutation: S257G in Rluc8
  Tag / fusion protein: 6xHis (N terminal on backbone)
  Cloning method: Restriction Enzyme; 5′ cloning site BamHI (not destroyed); 3′ cloning site EcoRI (not destroyed)
  Sequencing primers: 5′ T7; 3′ T7 terminal
Terms and licenses: Academic/Nonprofit Terms; Industry Terms: Not Available to Industry
Depositor comments: GenBank accession number: JN859497
How to cite: Nano-lantern(Ca2+)_300/pRSETB was a gift from Takeharu Nagai (Addgene plasmid # 51977 ; http://n2t.net/addgene:51977 ; RRID:Addgene_51977)
