[The description below was written by a language model from this plasmid's Addgene catalogue record.]
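Description:
Nano-lantern(Ca2+)_300/pRSETB is a bacterial expression plasmid built on the commercial pRSETB backbone, a high-copy vector selected with ampicillin. No feature table accompanies the record, so the regulatory elements are not listed explicitly. However, pRSET-series vectors drive expression from a T7 promoter, which fits the T7 promoter and T7 terminator sequencing primers given here. Protein production therefore generally requires a host that supplies T7 RNA polymerase, whereas the listed DH5alpha strain serves for propagation.

The insert, named Nano-lantern_CaM_E104Q-3GS, is a synthetic sequence of about 2.2 kb cloned between BamHI and EcoRI sites, both of which remain intact. It is fused in frame to an N-terminal 6xHis tag supplied by the backbone, which allows purification by metal-affinity chromatography. The encoded protein is a Nano-lantern-based luminescent calcium indicator with a reported Kd of 300 nM. Nano-lantern designs pair a Renilla luciferase variant with a fluorescent protein so that energy transfer brightens the luminescent output. The record notes an Rluc8 luciferase component carrying an S257G mutation. The insert name also indicates a calmodulin (CaM) sensing element bearing an E104Q substitution, and "3GS" presumably denotes a glycine-serine linker; together these would be expected to set the calcium affinity of this variant. The record does not describe the exact domain arrangement or name the fluorescent protein partner.

The stated purpose is bacterial expression of the indicator, which typically means producing recombinant protein for purification and in vitro characterisation of its calcium-dependent luminescence.
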