>Addgene plasmid #51977 | Nano-lantern(Ca2+)_300/pRSETB | depositor partial sequence | sequence record 80015 | insert
GGATCCGATGGTGAGCAAGGGCGAGGAGCTGTTCACCGGGGTGGTGCCCATCCTGGTCGAGCTGGACGGC
GACGTAAACGGCCACAAGTTCAGCGTGTCCGGCGAGGGCGAGGGCGATGCCACCTACGGCAAGCTGACCC
TGAAGCTGATCTGCACCACCGGCAAGCTGCCCGTGCCCTGGCCCACCCTCGTGACCACCCTGGGCTACGG
CCTGCAGTGCTTCGCCCGCTACCCCGACCACATGAAGCAGCACGACTTCTTCAAGTCCGCCATGCCCGAA
GGCTACGTCCAGGAGCGCACCATCTTCTTCAAGGACGACGGCAACTACAAGACCCGCGCCGAGGTGAAGT
TCGAGGGCGACACCCTGGTGAACCGCATCGAGCTGAAGGGCATCGACTTCAAGGAGGACGGCAACATCCT
GGGGCACAAGCTGGAGTACAACTACAACAGCCACAACGTCTATATCACCGCCGACAAGCAGAAGAACGGC
ATCAAGGCCAACTTCAAGATCCGCCACAACATCGAGGACGGCGGCGTGCAGCTCGCCGACCACTACCAGC
AGAACACCCCCATCGGCGACGGCCCCGTGCTGCTGCCCGACAACCACTACCTGAGCTACCAGTCCAAGCT
GAGCAAAGACCCCAACGAGAAGCGCGATCACATGGTCCTGCTGGAGTTCGTGACCGCCGCCGGGGGTACC
AAGGTGTACGACCCCGAGCAGAGGAAGAGGATGATCACCGGCCCCCAGTGGTGGGCCAGGTGCAAGCAGA
TGAACGTGCTGGACAGCTTCATCAACTACTACGACAGCGAGAAGCACGCCGAGAACGCCGTGATCTTCCT
GCACGGCAACGCCACTAGCAGCTACCTGTGGAGGCACGTGGTGCCCCACATCGAGCCCGTGGCCAGGTGC
ATCATCCCCGATCTGATCGGCATGGGCAAGAGCGGCAAGAGCGGCAACGGCAGCTACAGGCTGCTGGACC
ACTACAAGTACCTGACCGCCTGGTTCGAGCTCCTGAACCTGCCCAAGAAGATCATCTTCGTGGGCCACGA
CTGGGGCGCCGCCCTGGCCTTCCACTACGCCTACGAGCACCAGGACAGGATCAAGGCCATCGTGCACATG
GAGAGCGTGGTGGACGTGATCGAGAGCTGGGACGAGTGGCCAGACATCGAGGAGGACATCGCCCTGATCA
AGAGCGAGGAGGGCGAGAAGATGGTGCTGGAGAACAACTTCTTCGTGGAGACCGTGCTGCCCAGCAAGAT
CATGAGAAAGCTGGAGCCCGAGGAGTTCGCCGCCTACCTGGAGCCCTTCAAGGAGAAGGGCGAGGTGAGA
AGACCCACCCTGAGCTGGCCCAGAGAGATCCCCCTGGTGAAGGGCCCATGGATGCATGACCAACTGACAG
AAGAGCAGATTGCAGAGTTCAAAGAAGCCTTCTCATTATTCGACAAGGATGGGGACGGCACCATCACCAC
AAAGGAACTTGGCACCGTTATGAGGTCGCTTGGACAAAACCCAACGGAAGCAGAATTGCAGGATATGATC
AATGAAGTCGATGCTGATGGCAATGGAACGATTTACTTTCCTGAATTTCTTACTATGATGGCTAGAAAAA
TGAAGGACACAGACAGCGAAGAGGAAATCCGAGAAGCATTCCGTGTTTTTGACAAGGATGGGAACGGCTA
CATCAGCGCTGCTCAGTTACGTCACGTCATGACAAACCTCGGGGAGAAGTTAACAGATGAAGAAGTTGAT
GAAATGATAAGGGAAGCAGATATCGATGGTGATGGCCAAGTAAACTATGAAGAGTTTGTACAAATGATGA
CAGCAAAGGGGGGCGGGTCCAAGAGGCGCTGGAAGAAAAACTTCATTGCCGTCAGCGCTGCCAACCGGTT
CAAGAAGATCTCCAGCTCCGGGGCACTGGAGCTCGGCAAGCCCGACGTGGTGCAGATCGTGAGAAACTAC
AACGCCTACCTGAGAGCCAGCGACGACCTGCCCAAGCTGTTCATCGAGGGCGACCCCGGCTTCTTCAGCA
ACGCCATCGTGGAGGGCGCCAAGAAGTTCCCCAACACCGAGTTCGTGAAGGTGAAGGGCCTGCACTTCCT
CCAGGAGGACGCCCCCGACGAGATGGGCAAGTACATCAAGAGCTTCGTGGAGAGAGTGCTGAAGAACGAG
CAGTAAGAATTC
