>Addgene plasmid #51977 | Nano-lantern(Ca2+)_300/pRSETB | addgene partial sequence | sequence record 81304 | T7 5'-TAATACGACTCACTATAGGG-3'
TTTTGTTTACTTTAAGAAGGAGATATACATATGCGGGGTTCTCATCATCATCATCATCATGGTATGGCTA
GCATGACTGGTGGACAGCAAATGGGTCGGGATCTGTACGACGATGACGATAAGGATCCGATGGTGAGCAA
GGGCGAGGAGCTGTTCACCGGGGTGGTGCCCATCCTGGTCGAGCTGGACGGCGACGTAAACGGCCACAAG
TTCAGCGTGTCCGGCGAGGGCGAGGGCGATGCCACCTACGGCAAGCTGACCCTGAAGCTGATCTGCACCA
CCGGCAAGCTGCCCGTGCCCTGGCCCACCCTCGTGACCACCCTGGGCTACGGCCTGCAGTGCTTCGCCCG
CTACCCCGACCACATGAAGCAGCACGACTTCTTCAAGTCCGCCATGCCCGAAGGCTACGTCCAGGAGCGC
ACCATCTTCTTCAAGGACGACGGCAACTACAAGACCCGCGCCGAGGTGAAGTTCGAGGGCGACACCCTGG
TGAACCGCATCGAGCTGAAGGGCATCGACTTCAAGGAGGACGGCAACATCCTGGGGCACAAGCTGGAGTA
CAACTACAACAGCCACAACGTCTATATCACCGCCGACAAGCAGAAGAACGGCATCAAGGCCAACTTCAAG
ATCCGCCACAACATCGAGGACGGCGGCGTGCAGCTCGCCGACCACTACCAGCAGAACACCCCCATCGGCG
ACGGCCCCGTGCTGCTGCCCGACAACCACTACCTGAGCTACCAGTCCAAGCTGAGCAAAGACCCCAACGA
GAAGCGCGATCACATGGTCCTGCTGGAGTTCGTGACCGCCGCCGGGGGTACCAAGGTGTACGACCCCGAG
CAGAGGAAGAGGATGATCACCGGC
