>Addgene plasmid #51977 | Nano-lantern(Ca2+)_300/pRSETB | addgene partial sequence | sequence record 81788 | EGFP-C 5'-CATGGTCCTGCTGGAGTTCGTG-3'
AAGAGGATGATCACCGGCCCCCAGTGGTGGGCCAGGTGCAAGCAGATGAACGTGCTGGACAGCTTCATCA
ACTACTACGACAGCGAGAAGCACGCCGAGAACGCCGTGATCTTCCTGCACGGCAACGCCACTAGCAGCTA
CCTGTGGAGGCACGTGGTGCCCCACATCGAGCCCGTGGCCAGGTGCATCATCCCCGATCTGATCGGCATG
GGCAAGAGCGGCAAGAGCGGCAACGGCAGCTACAGGCTGCTGGACCACTACAAGTACCTGACCGCCTGGT
TCGAGCTTCTGAACCTGCCCAAGAAGATCATCTTCGTGGGCCACGACTGGGGCGCCGCCCTGGCCTTCCA
CTACGCCTACGAGCACCAGGACAGGATCAAGGCCATCGTGCACATGGAGAGCGTGGTGGACGTGATCGAG
AGCTGGGACGAGTGGCCAGACATCGAGGAGGACATCGCCCTGATCAAGAGCGAGGAGGGCGAGAAGATGG
TGCTGGAGAACAACTTCTTCGTGGAGACCGTGCTGCCCAGCAAGATCATGAGAAAGCTGGAGCCCGAGGA
GTTCGCCGCCTACCTGGAGCCCTTCAAGGAGAAGGGCGAGGTGAGAAGACCCACCCTGAGCTGGCCCAGA
GAGATCCCCCTGGTGAAGGGCCCATGGATGCATGACCAACTGACAGAAGAGCAGATTGCAGAGTTCAAAG
AAGCCTTCTCATTATTCGACAAGGATGGGGACGGCACCATCACCACAAAGGAACTTGGCACCGTTATGAG
GTCGCTTGGACAAAACCCAACGGAAGCAGAATTGCAGGATATGATCAATGAAGTCGATGCTGATGGCAAT
GGAACGATTTACTTTCCTGAATTTCTTACTATGATGGCTAGAAAA
