>Addgene plasmid #51977 | Nano-lantern(Ca2+)_300/pRSETB | addgene partial sequence | sequence record 81789 | T7term 5'-GCTAGTTATTGCTCAGCGG-3'
GCAGCCGGATCAAGCTTCGAATTCTTACTGCTCGTTCTTCAGCACTCTCTCCACGAAGCTCTTGATGTAC
TTGCCCATCTCGTCGGGGGCGTCCTCCTGGAGGAAGTGCAGGCCCTTCACCTTCACGAACTCGGTGTTGG
GGAACTTCTTGGCGCCCTCCACGATGGCGTTGCTGAAGAAGCCGGGGTCACCCTCGATGAACAGCTTGGG
CAGGTCGTCGCTGGCTCTCAGGTAGGCGTTGTAGTTTCTCACGATCTGCACCACGTCGGGCTTGCCGAGC
TCCAGTGCCCCGGAGCTGGAGATCTTCTTGAACCGGTTGGCAGCGCTGACGGCAATGAAGTTTTTCTTCC
AGCGCCTCTTGGACCCGCCCCCCTTTGCTGTCATCATTTGTACAAACTCTTCATAGTTTACTTGGCCATC
ACCATCGATATCTGCTTCCCTTATCATTTCATCAACTTCTTCATCTGTTAACTTCTCCCCGAGGTTTGTC
ATGACGTGACGTAATTGAGCAGCGCTGATGTAGCCGTTCCCATCCTTGTCAAAAACACGGAATGCTTCTC
GGATTTCCTCTTCGCTGTCTGTGTCCTTCATTTTTCTAGCCATCATAGTAAGAAATTCAGGAAAGTAAAT
CGTTCCATTGCCATCAGCATCGACTTCATTGATCATATCCTGCAATTCTGCTTCCGTTGGGTTTTGTCCA
AGCGACCTCATAACGGTGCCAAGTTCCTTTGTGGTGATGGTGCCGTCCCCATCCTTGTCGAATAATGAGA
AGGCTTCTTTGAACTCTGCAATCTGCTCTTCTGTCAGTTGGTCATGCATCCATGGGCCCTTCACCAGGGG
GATCTCTCTGGGCCAGCTCAGGGTGGGTC
